Addgene plasmid #153829: pGBW-m4133928
Purpose: Mammalian expression plasmid for SARS-CoV-2 ORF10 protein
Depositing lab: Ginkgo Bioworks & Benjie Chen. Depositing organization: Ginkgo Bioworks.
Backbone
  Vector backbone: pTwist_CMV_6
  Backbone size w/o insert (bp): 4180
  Vector type: Mammalian Expression
Growth in bacteria
  Bacterial resistance: Ampicillin, 100 μg/mL
  Growth temperature: 37°C
  Growth strain: DH5alpha
  Copy number: High Copy
Gene/Insert
  Gene/Insert name: SARS-CoV-2 ORF10 protein
  Species: Severe acute respiratory syndrome coronavirus 2
  Insert size (bp): 110
  Mutation: wt
  Entrez Gene: ORF10 (a.k.a. GU280_gp11)
  Promoter: CMV
  Tag / fusion protein: Cleavable TEV;V5 (C terminal on backbone)
  Cloning method: Unknown
Resource information
  A portion of this plasmid was derived from a plasmid made by: GinkgoBioworks
Depositor comments: NCBI reference sequence: 43740576
How to cite: pGBW-m4133928 was a gift from Ginkgo Bioworks & Benjie Chen (Addgene plasmid # 153829 ; http://n2t.net/addgene:153829 ; RRID:Addgene_153829)
