[The description below was written by a language model from this plasmid's Addgene catalogue record and pLannotate feature annotations shown in this document.]
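Description:
pGBW-m4133928 is a mammalian expression plasmid built on the pTwist_CMV_6 backbone for producing the SARS-CoV-2 ORF10 protein in transfected cells. It is maintained in E. coli through a high-copy ColE1/pUC-type origin of replication and selected with ampicillin via a full-length β-lactamase (AmpR) gene. The annotation also picks up a short additional β-lactamase fragment, which appears to be a backbone remnant rather than a functional marker.

The insert is the wild-type ORF10 coding sequence, a very short open reading frame of about 110 bp, placed under CMV immediate-early control. The feature table shows the CMV enhancer followed by CMV promoter segments near the end of the circular map. The insert itself is not annotated as a CDS, but a coronavirus 3' UTR pseudoknot motif is detected just after the sequence origin, which probably reflects the region of the viral genome where ORF10 lies. According to the catalogue entry, the backbone supplies a C-terminal V5 epitope preceded by a TEV protease cleavage site, allowing detection or pull-down of the small protein and optional removal of the tag; neither element is called out in the feature table. Transcripts are terminated by an SV40 polyadenylation signal. The expression unit and bacterial module are flanked by 5' and 3' β-globin insulator elements, rrnG and T7 terminators, and an upstream synthetic poly(A) signal, an arrangement that typically limits transcriptional read-through between modules. The record supports use in studying ORF10 expression in mammalian cells but does not specify particular applications.
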