Features (pLannotate 1.2.2; 16 found; start..end, strand, type, name):
     49..108     +  ncRNA          Corona pk3: Accession: RF00165 - Coronavirus 3' UTR pseudoknot
    234..355     -  polyA_signal   SV40 poly(A) signal: SV40 polyadenylation signal
    378..447     -  CDS            large T antigen (fragment): large T antigen from SV40 (simian virus 40)
    470..516     +  terminator     T7 terminator: transcription terminator for bacteriophage T7 RNA polymerase
    546..682     +  terminator     rrnG terminator: transcription terminator from the E. coli ribosomal RNA rrnG operon (Albrechtsen et al., 1991)
    727..798     +  misc_feature   3' β-globin insulator: insulator downstream of the human β-globin locus (Farrell et al., 2002)
   1024..1612    -  rep_origin     ori: high-copy-number ColE1/pMB1/pBR322/pUC origin of replication
   1784..1848    -  CDS            bla(M) (fragment): β-lactamase lacking the signal sequence; bla(M); allows cytosolic expression of β-lactamase
   2358..3218    +  CDS            AmpR: β-lactamase; bla; confers resistance to ampicillin, carbenicillin, and related antibiotics
   3231..3367    +  terminator     rrnG terminator: transcription terminator from the E. coli ribosomal RNA rrnG operon (Albrechtsen et al., 1991)
   3519..3590    +  misc_feature   5' β-globin insulator: insulator upstream of the human β-globin locus (Farrell et al., 2002)
   3595..3641    -  terminator     T7 terminator: transcription terminator for bacteriophage T7 RNA polymerase
   3659..3707    -  polyA_signal   poly(A) signal: synthetic polyadenylation signal
   3788..4091    +  enhancer       CMV enhancer: human cytomegalovirus immediate early enhancer
   4164..4181    -  promoter       CMV promoter (fragment): human cytomegalovirus (CMV) immediate early promoter
   4244..4295    +  promoter       CMVd2 promoter: truncated human cytomegalovirus (CMV) immediate early promoter that yields moderately reduced expression relative to the full-length promoter
>Addgene plasmid #153829 | pGBW-m4133928 | addgene full sequence | sequence record 307341 | Ginkgo NGS Result
CACCATGGGCTATATAAACGTTTTCGCTTTTCCGTTTACGATATATAGTCTACTCTTGTGCAGAATGAAT
TCTCGTAACTACATAGCACAAGTAGATGTAGTTAACTTTAATCTCACAGAAAACCTTTACTTTCAGTCGG
GGAAACCTATACCCAATCCACTTCTCGGCTTAGATTCTACCTAAGCTAGCTTGACTGACTGAGATACAGC
GTACCTTCAGCTCACAGACATGATAAGATACATTGATGAGTTTGGACAAACCACAACTAGAATGCAGTGA
AAAAAATGCTTTATTTGTGAAATTTGTGATGCTATTGCTTTATTTGTAACCATTATAAGCTGCAATAAAC
AAGTTAACAACAACAATTGCATTCATTTTATGTTTCAGGTTCAGGGGGAGGTGTGGGAGGTTTTTTAAAG
CAAGTAAAACCTCTACAAATGTGGTATTGGCCCATCTCTATCGGTATCGTAGCATAACCCCTTGGGGCCT
CTAAACGGGTCTTGAGGGGTTTTTTGTGCCCCTCGGGCCGGATTGCTATCTACCGGCATTGGCGCAGAAA
AAAATGCCTGATGCGACGCTGCGCGTCTTATACTCCCACATATGCCAGATTCAGCAACGGATACGGCTTC
CCCAACTTGCCCACTTCCATACGTGTCCTCCTTACCAGAAATTTATCCTTAAGGTCGTCAGCTATCCTGC
AGGCGATCTCTCGATTTCGATCAAGACATTCCTTTAATGGTCTTTTCTGGACACCACTAGGGGTCAGAAG
TAGTTCATCAAACTTTCTTCCCTCCCTAATCTCATTGGTTACCTTGGGCTATCGAAACTTAATTAACCAG
TCAAGTCAGCTACTTGGCGAGATCGACTTGTCTGGGTTTCGACTACGCTCAGAATTGCGTCAGTCAAGTT
CGATCTGGTCCTTGCTATTGCACCCGTTCTCCGATTACGAGTTTCATTTAAATCATGTGAGCAAAAGGCC
AGCAAAAGGCCAGGAACCGTAAAAAGGCCGCGTTGCTGGCGTTTTTCCATAGGCTCCGCCCCCCTGACGA
GCATCACAAAAATCGACGCTCAAGTCAGAGGTGGCGAAACCCGACAGGACTATAAAGATACCAGGCGTTT
CCCCCTGGAAGCTCCCTCGTGCGCTCTCCTGTTCCGACCCTGCCGCTTACCGGATACCTGTCCGCCTTTC
TCCCTTCGGGAAGCGTGGCGCTTTCTCATAGCTCACGCTGTAGGTATCTCAGTTCGGTGTAGGTCGTTCG
CTCCAAGCTGGGCTGTGTGCACGAACCCCCCGTTCAGCCCGACCGCTGCGCCTTATCCGGTAACTATCGT
CTTGAGTCCAACCCGGTAAGACACGACTTATCGCCACTGGCAGCAGCCACTGGTAACAGGATTAGCAGAG
CGAGGTATGTAGGCGGTGCTACAGAGTTCTTGAAGTGGTGGCCTAACTACGGCTACACTAGAAGAACAGT
ATTTGGTATCTGCGCTCTGCTGAAGCCAGTTACCTTCGGAAAAAGAGTTGGTAGCTCTTGATCCGGCAAA
CAAACCACCGCTGGTAGCGGTGGTTTTTTTGTTTGCAAGCAGCAGATTACGCGCAGAAAAAAAGGATCTC
AAGAAGATCCTTTGATCTTTTCTACGGGGTCTGACGCTCAGTGGAACGAAAACTCACGTTAAGGGATTTT
GGTCATGAGATTATCAAAAAGGATCTTCACCTAGATCCTTTTAAATTAAAAATGAAGTTTTAAATCAATC
TAAAGTATATATGAGTAAACTTGGTCTGACAGTTACCAATGCTTAATCAGTGAGGCACCTATCTCAGCGA
TCTGTCTATTTCGTTCATCCATAGTTGCATTTAAATTTCCGAACTCTCCAAGGCCCTCGTCGGAAAATCT
TCAAACCTTTCGTCCGATCCATCTTGCAGGCTACCTCTCGAACGAACTATCGCAAGTCTCTTGGCCGGCC
TTGCGCCTTGGCTATTGCTTGGCAGCGCCTATCGCCAGGTATTACTCCAATCCCGAATATCCGAGATCGG
GATCACCCGAGAGAAGTTCAACCTACATCCTCAATCCCGATCTATCCGAGATCCGAGGAATATCGAAATC
GGGGCGCGCCTGGTGTACCGAGAACGATCCTCTCAGTGCGAGTCTCGACGATCCATATCGTTGCTTGGCA
GTCAGCCAGTCGGAATCCAGCTTGGGACCCAGGAAGTCCAATCGTCAGATATTGTACTCAAGCCTGGTCA
CGGCAGCGTACCGATCTGTTTAAACCTAGATATTGATAGTCTGATCGGTCAACGTATAATCGAGTCCTAG
CTTTTGCAAACATCTATCAAGAGACAGGATCAGCAGGAGGCTTTCGCATGAGTATTCAACATTTCCGTGT
CGCCCTTATTCCCTTTTTTGCGGCATTTTGCCTTCCTGTTTTTGCTCACCCAGAAACGCTGGTGAAAGTA
AAAGATGCTGAAGATCAGTTGGGTGCGCGAGTGGGTTACATCGAACTGGATCTCAACAGCGGTAAGATCC
TTGAGAGTTTTCGCCCCGAAGAACGCTTTCCAATGATGAGCACTTTTAAAGTTCTGCTATGTGGCGCGGT
ATTATCCCGTATTGACGCCGGGCAAGAGCAACTCGGTCGCCGCATACACTATTCTCAGAATGACTTGGTT
GAGTATTCACCAGTCACAGAAAAGCATCTTACGGATGGCATGACAGTAAGAGAATTATGCAGTGCTGCCA
TAACCATGAGTGATAACACTGCGGCCAACTTACTTCTGACAACGATTGGAGGACCGAAGGAGCTAACCGC
TTTTTTGCACAACATGGGGGATCATGTAACTCGCCTTGATCGTTGGGAACCGGAGCTGAATGAAGCCATA
CCAAACGACGAGCGTGACACCACGATGCCTGTAGCAATGGCAACAACCTTGCGTAAACTATTAACTGGCG
AACTACTTACTCTAGCTTCCCGGCAACAGTTGATAGACTGGATGGAGGCGGATAAAGTTGCAGGACCACT
TCTGCGCTCGGCCCTTCCGGCTGGCTGGTTTATTGCTGATAAATCTGGAGCCGGTGAGCGTGGGTCTCGC
GGTATCATTGCAGCACTGGGGCCAGATGGTAAGCCCTCCCGTATCGTAGTTATCTACACGACGGGGAGTC
AGGCAACTATGGATGAACGAAATAGACAGATCGCTGAGATAGGTGCCTCACTGATTAAGCATTGGTAACC
GATTCTAGGTGCATTGGCGCAGAAAAAAATGCCTGATGCGACGCTGCGCGTCTTATACTCCCACATATGC
CAGATTCAGCAACGGATACGGCTTCCCCAACTTGCCCACTTCCATACGTGTCCTCCTTACCAGAAATTTA
TCCTTAAGATCCCGAATCGTTTAAACTCGACTCTGGCTCTATCGAATCTCCGTCGTTTCGAGCTTACGCG
AACAGCCGTGGCGCTCATTTGCTCGTCGGGCATCGAATCTCGTCAGCTATCGTCAGCTTACCTTTTTGGC
AGCGATCGCGGCTCCCGACATCTTGGACCATTAGCTCCACAGGTATCTTCTTCCCTCTAGTGGTCATAAC
AGCAGCTTCAGCTACCTCTCAATTCAAAAAACCCCTCAAGACCCGTTTAGAGGCCCCAAGGGGTTATGCT
ATCAATCGTTGCGTTACACACACAAAAAACCAACACACATCCATCTTCGATGGATAGCGATTTTATTATC
TAACTGCTGATCGAGTGTAGCCAGATCTAGTAATCAATTACGGGGTCATTAGTTCATAGCCCATATATGG
AGTTCCGCGTTACATAACTTACGGTAAATGGCCCGCCTGGCTGACCGCCCAACGACCCCCGCCCATTGAC
GTCAATAATGACGTATGTTCCCATAGTAACGCCAATAGGGACTTTCCATTGACGTCAATGGGTGGAGTAT
TTACGGTAAACTGCCCACTTGGCAGTACATCAAGTGTATCATATGCCAAGTACGCCCCCTATTGACGTCA
ATGACGGTAAATGGCCCGCCTGGCATTATGCCCAGTACATGACCTTATGGGACTTTCCTACTTGGCAGTA
CATCTACGTATTAGTCATCGCTATTACCATGCTGATGCGGTTTTGGCAGTACATCAATGGGCGTGGATAG
CGGTTTGACTCACGGGGATTTCCAAGTCTCCACCCCATTGACGTCAATGGGAGTTTGTTTTGGCACCAAA
ATCAACGGGACTTTCCAAAATGTCGTAACAACTCCGCCCCATTGACGCAAATGGGCGGTAGGCGTGTACG
GTGGGAGGTCTATATAAGCAGAGCTGGTTTAGTGAACCGTCAGATCAGATCTTTGTCGATCCTACCATCC
ACTCGACACACCCGCCAGCGGCCGC
